>Addgene plasmid #234387 | EEEV_KP282670.1_NSP2_Pro_NHisTEV_CThromAvi | addgene full sequence | sequence record 469870 | Addgene NGS Result
GGATTGGCGAATGGG
[124 nt withheld, positions 16-139]
C
[91 nt withheld, positions 141-231]
A
[49 nt withheld, positions 233-281]
CCTTTGACGTTGGAGTCCACGTTCTTT
[37 nt withheld, positions 309-345]
ACCCTATCTCGGTCTATTCTTTTGATTTATAAGGGATTTTGCCGATTTCGGCCTATTGGTTAAAAAATGA
GCTGATTTAACAAAAATTTAACGCGAATTTTAACAAAATATTAACGCTTACAATTTAGGTGGCACTTTTC
GGGGAAATGTGCGCGGAACCCCTATTTGTTTATTTTTCTAAATACATTCAAATATGTATCCGCTCATGAA
TTAATTCTTAGAAAAACTCATCGAGCATCAAATGAAACTGCAATTTATTCATATCAGGATTATCAATACC
ATATTTTTGAAAAAGCCGTTTCTGTAATGAAGGAGAAAACTCACCGAGGCAGTTCCATAGGATGGCAAGA
TCCTGGTATCGGTCTGCGATTCCGACTCGTCCAACATCAATACAACCTATTAATTTCCCCTCGTCAAAAA
TAAGGTTATCAAGTGAGAAATCACCATGAGTGACGACTGAATCCGGTGAGAATGGCAAAAGTTTATGCAT
TTCTTTCCAGACTTGTTCAACAGGCCAGCCATTACGCTCGTCATCAAAATCACTCGCATCAACCAAACCG
TTATTCATTCGTGATTGCGCCTGAGCGAGACGAAATACGCGATCGCTGTTAAAAGGACAATTACAAACAG
GAATCGAATGCAACCGGCGCAGGAACACTGCCAGCGCATCAACAATATTTTCACCTGAATCAGGATATTC
TTCTAATACCTGGAATGCTGTTTTCCCGGGGATCGCAGTGGTGAGTAACCATGCATCATCAGGAGTACGG
ATAAAATGCTTGATGGTCGGAAGAGGCATAAATTCCGTCAGCCAGTTTAGTCTGACCATCTCATCTGTAA
CATCATTGGCAACGCTACCTTTGCCATGTTTCAGAAACAACTCTGGCGCATCGGGCTTCCCATACAATCG
ATAGATTGTCGCACCTGATTGCCCGACATTATCGCGAGCCCATTTATACCCATATAAATCAGCATCCATG
TTGGAATTTAATCGCGGCCTAGAGCAAGACGTTTCCCGTTGAATATGGCTCATAACACCCCTTGTATTAC
TGTTTATGTAAGCAGACAGTTTTATTGTTCATGACCAAAATCCCTTAACGTGAGTTTTCGTTCCACTGAG
CGTCAGACCCCGTAGAAAAGATCAAAGGATCTTCTTGAGATCCTTTTTTTCTGCGCGTAATCTGCTGCTT
GCAAACAAAAAAACCACCGCTACCAGCGGTGGTTTGTTTGCCGGATCAAGAGCTACCAACTCTTTTTCCG
AAGGTAACTGGCTTCAGCAGAGCGCAGATACCAAATACTGTCCTTCTAGTGTAGCCGTAGTTAGGCCACC
ACTTCAAGAACTCTGTAGCACCGCCTACATACCTCGCTCTGCTAATCCTGTTACCAGTGGCTGCTGCCAG
TGGCGATAAGTCGTGTCTTACCGGGTTGGACTCAAGACGATAGTTACCGGATAAGGCGCAGCGGTCGGGC
TGAACGGGGGGTTCGTGCACACAGCCCAGCTTGGAGCGAACGACCTACACCGAACTGAGATACCTACAGC
GTGAGCTATGAGAAAGCGCCACGCTTCCCGAAGGGAGAAAGGCGGACAGGTATCCGGTAAGCGGCAGGGT
CGGAACAGGAGAGCGCACGAGGGAGCTTCCAGGGGGAAACGCCTGGTATCTTTATAGTCCTGTCGGGTTT
CGCCACCTCTGACTTGAGCGTCGATTTTTGTGATGCTCGTCAGGGGGGCGGAGCCTATGGAAAAACGCCA
GCAACGCGGCCTTTTTACGGTTCCTGGCCTTTTGCTGGCCTTTTGCTCACATGTTCTTTCCTGCGTTATC
CCCTGATTCTGTGGATAACCGTATTACCGCCTTTGAGTGAGCTGATACCGCTCGCCGCAGCCGAACGACC
GAGCGCAGCGAGTCAGTGAGCGAGGAAGCGGAAGAGCGCCTGATGCGGTATTTTCTCCTTACGCATCTGT
GCGGTATTTCACACCGCAATGGTGCACTCTCAGTACAATCTGCTCTGATGCCGCATAGTTAAGCCAGTAT
ACACTCCGCTATCGCTACGTGACTGGGTCATGGCTGCGCCCCGACACCCGCCAACACCCGCTGACGCGCC
CTGACGGGCTTGTCTGCTCCCGGCATCCGCTTACAGACAAGCTGTGACCGTCTCCGGGAGCTGCATGTGT
CAGAGGTTTTCACCGTCATCACCGAAACGCGCGAGGCAGCTGCGGTAAAGCTCATCAGCGTGGTCGTGAA
GCGATTCACAGATGTCTGCCTGTTCATCCGCGTCCAGCTCGTTGAGTTTCTCCAGAAGCGTTAATGTCTG
GCTTCTGATAAAGCGGGCCATGTTAAGGGCGGTTTTTTCCTGTTTGGTCACTGATGCCTCCGTGTAAGGG
GGATTTCTGTTCATGGGGGTAATGATACCGATGAAACGAGAGAGGATGCTCACGATACGGGTTACTGATG
ATGAACATGCCCGGTTACTGGAACGTTGTGAGGGTAAACAACTGGCGGTATGGATGCGGCGGGACCAGAG
AAAAATCACTCAGGGTCAATGCCAGCGCTTCGTTAATACAGATGTAGGTGTTCCACAGGGTAGCCAGCAG
CATCCTGCGATGCAGATCCGGAACATAATGGTGCAGGGCGCTGACTTCCGCGTTTCCAGACTTTACGAAA
CACGGAAACCGAAGACCATTCATGTTGTTGCTCAGGTCGCAGACGTTTTGCAGCAGCAGTCGCTTCACGT
TCGCTCGCGTATCGGTGATTCATTCTGCTAACCAGTAAGGCAACCCCGCCAGCCTAGCCGGGTCCTCAAC
GACAGGAGCACGATCATGCGCACCCGTGGGGCCGCCATGCCGGCGATAATGGCCTGCTTCTCGCCGAAAC
GTTTGGTGGCGGGACCAGTGACGAAGGCTTGAGCGAGGGCGTGCAAGATTCCGAATACCGCAAGCGACAG
GCCGATCATCGTCGCGCTCCAGCGAAAGCGGTCCTCGCCGAAAATGACCCAGAGCGCTGCCGGCACCTGT
CCTACGAGTTGCATGATAAAGAAGACAGTCATAAGTGCGGCGACGATAGTCATGCCCCGCGCCCACCGGA
AGGAGCTGACTGGGTTGAAGGCTCTCAAGGGCATCGGTCGAGATCCCGGTGCCTAATGAGTGAGCTAACT
TACATTAATTGCGTTGCGCTCACTGCCCGCTTTCCAGTCGGGAAACCTGTCGTGCCAGCTGCATTAATGA
ATCGGCCAACGCGCGGGGAGAGGCGGTTTGCGTATTGGGCGCCAGGGTGGTTTTTCTTTTCACCAGTGAG
ACGGGCAACAGCTGATTGCCCTTCACCGCCTGGCCCTGAGAGAGTTGCAGCAAGCGGTCCACGCTGGTTT
GCCCCAGCAGGCGAAAATCCTGTTTGATGGTGGTTAACGGCGGGATATAACATGAGCTGTCTTCGGTATC
GTCGTATCCCACTACCGAGATATCCGCACCAACGCGCAGCCCGGACTCGGTAATGGCGCGCATTGCGCCC
AGCGCCATCTGATCGTTGGCAACCAGCATCGCAGTGGGAACGATGCCCTCATTCAGCATTTGCATGGTTT
GTTGAAAACCGGACATGGCACTCCAGTCGCCTTCCCGTTCCGCTATCGGCTGAATTTGATTGCGAGTGAG
ATATTTATGCCAGCCAGCCAGACGCAGACGCGCCGAGACAGAACTTAATGGGCCCGCTAACAGCGCGATT
TGCTGGTGACCCAATGCGACCAGATGCTCCACGCCCAGTCGCGTACCGTCTTCATGGGAGAAAATAATAC
TGTTGATGGGTGTCTGGTCAGAGACATCAAGAAATAACGCCGGAACATTAGTGCAGGCAGCTTCCACAGC
AATGGCATCCTGGTCATCCAGCGGATAGTTAATGATCAGCCCACTGACGCGTTGCGCGAGAAGATTGTGC
ACCGCCGCTTTACAGGCTTCGACGCCGCTTCGTTCTACCATCGACACCACCACGCTGGCACCCAGTTGAT
CGGCGCGAGATTTAATCGCCGCGACAATTTGCGACGGCGCGTGCAGGGCCAGACTGGAGGTGGCAACGCC
AATCAGCAACGACTGTTTGCCCGCCAGTTGTTGTGCCACGCGGTTGGGAATGTAATTCAGCTCCGCCATC
GCCGCTTCCACTTTTTCCCGCGTTTTCGCAGAAACGTGGCTGGCCTGGTTCACCACGCGGGAAACGGTCT
GATAAGAGACACCGGCATACTCTGCGACATCGTATAACGTTACTGGTTTCACATTCACCACCCTGAATTG
ACTCTCTTCCGGGCGCTATCATGCCATACCGCGAAAGGTTTTGCGCCATTCGATGGTGTCCGGGATCTCG
ACGCTCTCCCTTATGCGACTCCTGCATTAGGAAGCAGCCCAGTAGTAGGTTGAGGCCGTTGAGCACCGCC
GCCGCAAGGAATGGTGCATGCAAGGAGATGGCGCCCAACAGTCCCCCGGCCACGGGGCCTGCCACCATAC
CCACGCCGAAACAAGCGCTCATGAGCCCGAAGTGGCGAGCCCGATCTTCCCCATCGGTGATGTCGGCGAT
ATAGGCGCCAGCAACCGCACCTGTGGCGCCGGTGATGCCGGCCACGATGCGTCCGGCGTAGAGGATCGAG
ATCTCGATCCCGCGAAATTAATACGACTCACTATAGGGGAATTGTGAGCGGATAACAATTCCCCTCTAGA
AATAATTTTGTTTAACTTTAAGAAGGAGATATACCATGCATCATCATCATCATCACAGCAGCGGCAGAGA
AAACTTGTATTTCCAGGGCATGGCCAAGATTCTAGAAACTCCAGCTTCGAGTGACGTATTCCAGAACAAG
GTAAATGTCTGTTGGGCGAAAGCACTTGAGCCGGTACTTGCAACAGCTAATATAACCTTGACGCGATCCC
AATGGGAGACGATCCCAGCGTTCAAAGATGACAAAGCCTACTCGCCCGAAATGGCCCTGAATTTCTTCTG
TACCAGATTTTTCGGCGTGGATATTGATTCCGGTCTTTTTTCGGCACCTACGGTACCTCTTACTTATACA
AACGAGCATTGGGACAACAGCCCTGGCCCGAATATGTACGGGCTATGCATGAGAACTGCCAAGGAGCTCG
CCAGGCGGTATCCGTGCATCCTGAAAGCGGTAGACACTGGTCGTGTTGCGGATGTTCGTACGGACACCAT
TAAAGATTATAACCCCTTGATTAATGTTGTACCGTTAAACAGGAGGCTACCACACTCTTTAGTTGTTACG
CACCGATATACCGGGAACGGCGATTATTCTCAGCTAGTCACAAAGATGACTGGGAAAACTGTCTTAGTCG
TTGGTACTCCCATGAATATCCCCGGTAAGAGGGTGGAGACATTGGGTCCAAGTCCTCAATGTACATACAA
AGCTGAACTCGACTTAGGCATTCCAGCTGCCTTGGGTAAGTATGATATTATTTTTATAAATGTTCGGACA
CCCTACCGACACCATCATTACCAGCAGTGCGAGGATCACGCTATCCACCATTCCATGCTGACGCGCAAAG
CAGTGGACCACCTAAACAAGGGCGGAACATGTATCGCACTGGGATACGGGACGGCGGATCGAGCTACCGA
AAACATAATTAGCGCAGTGGCGAGATCGTTTCGTTTCTCTCGTGTGTGCCAACCCAAATGTGCCTGGGAA
AATACGGAGGTAGCCTTCGTTTTCTTTGGTAAGGATAACGGAAATCATCTTCAAGACCAGGACCGCCTCT
CAGTAGTGTTAAATAACATATATCAAGGAAGCACTCAGCACGAAGCAGGCCGTCTAGTGCCCAGGGGTTC
TTCGTCCGGCCTCAACGATATATTTGAGGCTCAAAAAATCGAATGGCACGAGTAATAAGCAGAGAACCTC
TACTTCCAATCTGATGACGAAGCTTGCGGCCGCACTCGAGCACCACCACCACCACCACTGAGATCCGGCT
GCTAACAAAGCCCGAAAGGAAGCTGAGTTGGCTGCTGCCACCGCTGAGCAATAACTAGCATAACCCCTTG
GGGCCTCTAAACGGGTCTTGAGGGGTTTTTTGCTGAAAGGAGGAACTATATCC
Features (pLannotate 1.2.2; 20 found; start..end, strand, type, name):
     16..444     +  rep_origin     f1 ori (sequence partly withheld): f1 bacteriophage origin of replication; arrow indicates direction of (+) strand synthesis
    497..554     +  promoter       AmpR promoter (fragment): bla
    563..1378    -  CDS            KanR: aminoglycoside phosphotransferase; aph(3')-Ia; confers resistance to kanamycin in bacteria or G418 (Geneticin®) in eukaryotes
   1500..2088    +  rep_origin     ori: high-copy-number ColE1/pMB1/pBR322/pUC origin of replication
   2274..2413    -  misc_feature   bom: basis of mobility region from pBR322
   2515..2706    -  CDS            rop: Rop protein, which maintains plasmids at low copy number; rop
   2723..3103    +  CDS            YPB1_ECOLX: Protein predicted: Swiss-Prot protein existence level 4. From Escherichia coli.
   3175..3466    -  CDS            TcR (fragment): tetracycline efflux protein; tet; confers resistance to tetracycline
   3481..3502    -  protein_bind   CAP binding site: CAP binding activates transcription in the presence of cAMP. E. coli catabolite activator protein
   3515..4597    -  CDS            lacI: lac repressor; lacI; The lac repressor binds to the lac operator to inhibit transcription in E. coli. This inhibition can be relieved by adding lactose or isopropyl-β-D-thiogalactopyranoside (IPTG).
   4598..4675    -  promoter       lacI promoter: lacI
   4683..4962    -  CDS            TcR (fragment): tetracycline efflux protein; tet; confers resistance to tetracycline
   4984..5002    +  promoter       T7 promoter: promoter for bacteriophage T7 RNA polymerase
   5003..5027    +  protein_bind   lac operator: The lac repressor binds to the lac operator to inhibit transcription in E. coli. This inhibition can be relieved by adding lactose or isopropyl-β-D-thiogalactopyranoside (IPTG). lac repressor encoded by lacI
   5042..5064    +  RBS            RBS: efficient ribosome binding site from bacteriophage T7 gene 10 (Olins and Rangwala, 1989)
   5072..5090    +  CDS            capTEV™ (fragment): composite tag for in vivo biotinylation, TEV protease cleavage, and 6xHis tagging
   5125..6174    +  CDS            POLN_EEEVF (fragment): Experimental evidence at protein level: Swiss-Prot protein existence level 1. [RNA-directed RNA polymerase nsP4]: RNA dependent RNA polymerase (By similarity). Replicates genomic and antigenomic RNA by recognizing replications specific signals. The early replication complex formed by the polyprotein P123 and nsP4 synthesizes minus- strand RNAs (By similarity). The late replication complex composed of fully processed nsP1-nsP4 is responsible for the production of genomic and subgenomic plus-strand RNAs (By similarity). From Eastern equine encephalitis virus (strain Florida 91-469) (EEEV) (Easte
   6266..6283    +  CDS            9xHis (fragment): 9xHis affinity tag
   6293..6342    +  CDS            SET1 (fragment): solubility-enhancement tag derived from T7 phage gene 10B
   6350..6397    +  terminator     T7 terminator: transcription terminator for bacteriophage T7 RNA polymerase
