[The description below was written by a language model from this plasmid's Addgene catalogue record and pLannotate feature annotations shown in this document.]
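Description:
EEEV_KP282670.1_NSP2_Pro_NHisTEV_CThromAvi is a 6,418 nt bacterial expression plasmid built on the pET28-MHL backbone for producing a fragment of the Eastern equine encephalitis virus nonstructural protein nsP2 in E. coli, with structure determination as the stated goal. The name points to the protease region of nsP2, and the record cautions that the insert may not span the whole coding region. This fits the annotation, which finds a roughly 1 kb match to the EEEV nonstructural polyprotein. The nsP4 polymerase text attached to that hit is simply the database entry's description of the whole polyprotein, not of this segment. The plasmid is selected with kanamycin through an aminoglycoside phosphotransferase gene. It replicates from a ColE1/pBR322-type origin accompanied by bom and rop, consistent with its low-copy listing. An f1 origin and some pBR322-derived tetracycline-resistance remnants are also present in the backbone.

Expression follows the standard pET arrangement: a T7 promoter followed by a lac operator, the T7 gene 10 ribosome binding site and a downstream T7 terminator, with a plasmid-borne lacI gene supplying repressor. Transcription therefore depends on a host that provides T7 RNA polymerase and is induced with IPTG. The open reading frame begins with a hexahistidine tag and a TEV protease site, allowing metal-affinity purification and subsequent tag removal. It ends with a thrombin cleavage site followed by an Avi-type biotin acceptor peptide, which allows site-specific biotinylation by BirA, for example to immobilise the protein in binding or screening assays. A short His-tag fragment and a T7 gene 10-derived fragment annotated downstream of the insert appear to be vector remnants; the catalogue entry does not list them as part of the fusion protein.
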