Addgene plasmid #234387: EEEV_KP282670.1_NSP2_Pro_NHisTEV_CThromAvi
Purpose: Bacterial expression for structure determination. May not contain entire coding region of gene.
Depositing lab: Cheryl Arrowsmith. Depositing organization: University of Toronto.
Backbone
  Vector backbone: pET28-MHL
  Vector type: Bacterial Expression
  Selectable markers: Low Copy
Growth in bacteria
  Bacterial resistance: Kanamycin, 50 μg/mL
  Growth temperature: 37°C
  Growth strain: DH5alpha
  Copy number: Low Copy
Gene/Insert
  Gene/Insert name: Nsp2_EEEV
  Species: Eastern equine encephalitis virus
  Promoter: T7
  Tag / fusion protein: LVPRGSSSGLNDIFEAQKIEWHE (C terminal on insert); MHHHHHHSSGRENLYFQG (N terminal on insert)
  Cloning method: Unknown
  Sequencing primers: 5′ T7; 3′ T7-term
Terms and licenses: Academic/Nonprofit Terms; Industry Terms: Not Available to Industry
How to cite: EEEV_KP282670.1_NSP2_Pro_NHisTEV_CThromAvi was a gift from Cheryl Arrowsmith (Addgene plasmid # 234387 ; http://n2t.net/addgene:234387 ; RRID:Addgene_234387)
